>Addgene plasmid #36158 | pLVX-Puro-mRuby-Sec23A | addgene full sequence | sequence record 341193 | Addgene NGS Result
TGGAAGGGCTAATTCACTCCCAAAGAAGACAAGATATCCTTGATCTGTGGATCTACCACACACAAGGCTA
CTTCCCTGATTAGCAGAACTACACACCAGGGCCAGGGGTCAGATATCCACTGACCTTTGGATGGTGCTAC
AAGCTAGTACCAGTTGAGCCAGATAAGGTAGAAGAGGCCAATAAAGGAGAGAACACCAGCTTGTTACACC
CTGTGAGCCTGCATGGGATGGATGACCCGGAGAGAGAAGTGTTAGAGTGGAGGTTTGACAGCCGCCTAGC
ATTTCATCACGTGGCCCGAGAGCTGCATCCGGAGTACTTCAAGAACTGCTGATATCGAGCTTGCTACAAG
GGACTTTCCGCTGGGGACTTTCCAGGGAGGCGTGGCCTGGGCGGGACTGGGGAGTGGCGAGCCCTCAGAT
CCTGCATATAAGCAGCTGCTTTTTGCCTGTACTGGGTCTCTCTGGTTAGACCAGATCTGAGCCTGGGAGC
TCTCTGGCTAACTAGGGAACCCACTGCTTAAGCCTCAATAAAGCTTGCCTTGAGTGCTTCAAGTAGTGTG
TGCCCGTCTGTTGTGTGACTCTGGTAACTAGAGATCCCTCAGACCCTTTTAGTCAGTGTGGAAAATCTCT
AGCAGTGGCGCCCGAACAGGGACTTGAAAGCGAAAGGGAAACCAGAGGAGCTCTCTCGACGCAGGACTCG
GCTTGCTGAAGCGCGCACGGCAAGAGGCGAGGGGCGGCGACTGGTGAGTACGCCAAAAATTTTGACTAGC
GGAGGCTAGAAGGAGAGAGATGGGTGCGAGAGCGTCAGTATTAAGCGGGGGAGAATTAGATCGCGATGGG
AAAAAATTCGGTTAAGGCCAGGGGGAAAGAAAAAATATAAATTAAAACATATAGTATGGGCAAGCAGGGA
GCTAGAACGATTCGCAGTTAATCCTGGCCTGTTAGAAACATCAGAAGGCTGTAGACAAATACTGGGACAG
CTACAACCATCCCTTCAGACAGGATCAGAAGAACTTAGATCATTATATAATACAGTAGCAACCCTCTATT
GTGTGCATCAAAGGATAGAGATAAAAGACACCAAGGAAGCTTTAGACAAGATAGAGGAAGAGCAAAACAA
AAGTAAGACCACCGCACAGCAAGCGGCCGGCCGCTGATCTTCAGACCTGGAGGAGGAGATATGAGGGACA
ATTGGAGAAGTGAATTATATAAATATAAAGTAGTAAAAATTGAACCATTAGGAGTAGCACCCACCAAGGC
AAAGAGAAGAGTGGTGCAGAGAGAAAAAAGAGCAGTGGGAATAGGAGCTTTGTTCCTTGGGTTCTTGGGA
GCAGCAGGAAGCACTATGGGCGCAGCGTCAATGACGCTGACGGTACAGGCCAGACAATTATTGTCTGGTA
TAGTGCAGCAGCAGAACAATTTGCTGAGGGCTATTGAGGCGCAACAGCATCTGTTGCAACTCACAGTCTG
GGGCATCAAGCAGCTCCAGGCAAGAATCCTGGCTGTGGAAAGATACCTAAAGGATCAACAGCTCCTGGGG
ATTTGGGGTTGCTCTGGAAAACTCATTTGCACCACTGCTGTGCCTTGGAATGCTAGTTGGAGTAATAAAT
CTCTGGAACAGATTTGGAATCACACGACCTGGATGGAGTGGGACAGAGAAATTAACAATTACACAAGCTT
AATACACTCCTTAATTGAAGAATCGCAAAACCAGCAAGAAAAGAATGAACAAGAATTATTGGAATTAGAT
AAATGGGCAAGTTTGTGGAATTGGTTTAACATAACAAATTGGCTGTGGTATATAAAATTATTCATAATGA
TAGTAGGAGGCTTGGTAGGTTTAAGAATAGTTTTTGCTGTACTTTCTATAGTGAATAGAGTTAGGCAGGG
ATATTCACCATTATCGTTTCAGACCCACCTCCCAACCCCGAGGGGACCCGACAGGCCCGAAGGAATAGAA
GAAGAAGGTGGAGAGAGAGACAGAGACAGATCCATTCGATTAGTGAACGGATCTCGACGGTATCGCCTTT
AAAAGAAAAGGGGGGATTGGGGGGTACAGTGCAGGGGAAAGAATAGTAGACATAATAGCAACAGACATAC
AAACTAAAGAATTACAAAAACAAATTACAAAAATTCAAAATTTTCGGGTTTATTACAGGGACAGCAGAGA
TCCAGTTTATCGATAAGCTTGGGAGTTCCGCGTTACATAACTTACGGTAAATGGCCCGCCTGGCTGACCG
CCCAACGACCCCCGCCCATTGACGTCAATAATGACGTATGTTCCCATAGTAACGCCAATAGGGACTTTCC
ATTGACGTCAATGGGTGGAGTATTTACGGTAAACTGCCCACTTGGCAGTACATCAAGTGTATCATATGCC
AAGTACGCCCCCTATTGACGTCAATGACGGTAAATGGCCCGCCTGGCATTATGCCCAGTACATGACCTTA
TGGGACTTTCCTACTTGGCAGTACATCTACGTATTAGTCATCGCTATTACCATGGTGATGCGGTTTTGGC
AGTACATCAATGGGCGTGGATAGCGGTTTGACTCACGGGGATTTCCAAGTCTCCACCCCATTGACGTCAA
TGGGAGTTTGTTTTGGCACCAAAATCAACGGGACTTTCCAAAATGTCGTAACAACTCCGCCCCATTGACG
CAAATGGGCGGTAGGCGTGTACGGTGGGAGGTCTATATAAGCAGAGCTCGTTTAGTGAACCGTCAGATCG
CCTGGAGACGCCATCCACGCTGTTTTGACCTCCATAGAAGACACCGACTCTACTAGAGGATCGCTAGCGC
TACCGGACTCAGATCTCGACGCCACCATGGCCTCCTCTGAAGACGTGATCAAAGAGTTCATGCGCTTCAA
GGTCAAAATGGAGGGGTCAGTGAATGGGCACGAGTTTGAGATAGAAGGCGAAGGAGAAGGAAGACCCTAT
GAGGGTACCCAAACAGCGAAGCTCAAAGTCACCAAGGGCGGACCATTACCCTTTAGCTGGGACATCCTCA
GCCCACAGTTTCAGTATGGCTCAAAAGCCTACGTGAAACACCCTGCAGACATACCGGACTATCTGAAACT
GAGCTTTCCCGAAGGGTTCAAATGGGAGAGGTTCATGAACTTCGAAGATGGCGGCGTTGTTACTGTCACT
CAAGATTCCACACTTCAGGATGGAGAGTTCATCTACAAGGTGAAATTGAGAGGGACGAACTTTCCCAGTG
ATGGCCCTGTAATGCAGAAGAAAACCATGGGTTGGGAAGCCAGTACAGAACGGATGTATCCAGAGGATGG
TGCTCTGAAAGGGGAGATCAAGATGCGACTAAAGCTGAAGGACGGTGGGCATTACGATGCCGAGGTGAAG
ACAACCTACAAGGCCAAGAAGCAGGTACAGCTTCCTGGAGCTTACATGACGGACATTAAGCTGGATATCA
TTTCCCACAATGGCGACTACACCATTGTGGAGCAGTATGAGCGTGCAGAAGGCAGGCATTCTACTGGAGC
TCTCGAGGAATTCTGCAGTCGACGGTACCGCGGGCCCATGACAACCTATTTGGAATTCATTCAACAAAAT
GAAGAACGAGATGGAGTCCGATTTAGTTGGAATGTTTGGCCATCAAGTCGACTGGAAGCTACAAGAATGG
TTGTTCCTGTGGCAGCCCTGTTTACACCACTGAAAGAGAGACCTGACTTACCACCTATTCAATATGAACC
TGTTCTGTGTAGTAGGACCACTTGCCGTGCAGTTTTGAATCCTTTATGTCAAGTGGATTATCGAGCAAAA
CTTTGGGCTTGCAACTTTTGTTACCAAAGGAATCAGTTTCCACCTAGTTATGCTGGTATATCTGAACTGA
ATCAGCCTGCTGAACTTTTACCTCAGTTTTCTAGCATTGAATATGTAGTTCTGCGTGGTCCTCAGATGCC
TTTGATATTCCTCTATGTGGTTGATACTTGCATGGAAGATGAAGATTTACAAGCCCTGAAAGAATCCATG
CAGATGTCATTAAGTCTTTTACCACCTACAGCTTTGGTTGGACTTATTACTTTTGGGAGAATGGTTCAGG
TTCATGAACTTGGATGTGAAGGCATTTCAAAAAGCTATGTCTTCAGAGGAACAAAAGATTTGTCTGCCAA
ACAACTGCAGGAAATGCTGGGGCTCTCTAAAGTACCAGTTACTCAAGCAACACGTGGTCCTCAGGTACAG
CAGCCACCTCCTTCCAACAGATTCTTACAACCAGTACAGAAAATAGACATGAATCTCACAGATCTTCTGG
GAGAACTCCAGCGAGACCCTTGGCCTGTACCACAGGGAAAGAGACCTTTGCGTTCCTCTGGGGTGGCACT
TTCCATAGCTGTAGGACTGCTGGAGTGTACTTTTCCCAACACTGGTGCTCGTATCATGATGTTCATTGGT
GGTCCTGCTACTCAGGGGCCTGGAATGGTGGTTGGAGATGAGTTGAAGACACCTATAAGATCGTGGCATG
ACATTGACAAAGACAATGCCAAATATGTTAAAAAGGGAACTAAGCATTTTGAAGCATTGGCTAATCGAGC
TGCTACAACTGGCCATGTTATTGATATCTATGCGTGTGCATTAGATCAGACAGGTCTCCTGGAGATGAAA
TGCTGTCCCAACCTTACTGGAGGATACATGGTAATGGGTGATTCTTTCAATACTTCCTTATTCAAACAAA
CTTTTCAAAGAGTCTTTACCAAAGACATGCATGGACAGTTTAAAATGGGCTTTGGTGGTACGCTAGAAAT
AAAGACCTCAAGGGAAATAAAGATTTCAGGAGCTATTGGACCCTGTGTGTCACTCAATTCTAAAGGACCC
TGTGTGTCTGAAAATGAGATAGGAACAGGTGGCACATGTCAGTGGAAGATATGTGGACTTAGTCCCACTA
CAACCTTAGCCATATATTTTGAGGTTGTCAATCAGCATAATGCTCCAATTCCTCAAGGAGGGCGTGGTGC
AATCCAGTTTGTGACTCAGTATCAGCATTCAAGTGGGCAGAGACGCATCCGAGTGACCACCATTGCTAGG
AACTGGGCAGATGCTCAAACTCAAATCCAAAACATTGCTGCATCTTTTGACCAGGAGGCAGCTGCCATTC
TTATGGCCCGGCTAGCAATATATAGAGCAGAAACAGAAGAAGGTCCAGATGTGCTTAGGTGGCTGGACAG
ACAGCTCATTCGACTGTGTCAGAAATTTGGAGAATATCATAAAGATGACCCAAGTTCCTTCAGATTTTCA
GAAACTTTCTCCCTTTATCCACAGTTTATGTTTCATTTAAGAAGATCTTCTTTCCTGCAAGTTTTTAACA
ATAGTCCTGATGAGAGTTCATATTATCGTCACCATTTTATGCGTCAAGATCTGACCCAGTCTCTAATTAT
GATTCAGCCTATCCTGTATGCGTATTCTTTTAGTGGACCACCAGAGCCGGTTCTTCTTGATAGCAGTAGC
ATTCTTGCAGATCGTATTCTTCTCATGGACACATTCTTCCAGATTTTGATTTATCATGGTGAGACCATAG
CACAGTGGCGGAAGTCAGGATACCAGGATATGCCTGAGTATGAAAATTTCCGCCACCTTCTGCAAGCCCC
AGTGGATGATGCACAGGAAATTCTTCACTCCAGATTTCCAATGCCAAGATACATTGACACTGAACATGGA
GGCAGCCAGGCCCGTTTCCTCCTTTCAAAAGTCAACCCTTCACAGACTCATAATAATATGTATGCCTGGG
GGCAGGAGTCTGGAGCACCTATTCTTACAGATGATGTTAGTTTACAAGTGTTTATGGATCACTTGAAGAA
ACTTGCTGTGTCCAGTGCTGCTTAATCTAGATAATTCTACCGGGTAGGGGAGGCGCTTTTCCCAAGGCAG
TCTGGAGCATGCGCTTTAGCAGCCCCGCTGGGCACTTGGCGCTACACAAGTGGCCTCTGGCCTCGCACAC
ATTCCACATCCACCGGTAGGCGCCAACCGGCTCCGTTCTTTGGTGGCCCCTTCGCGCCACCTTCTACTCC
TCCCCTAGTCAGGAAGTTCCCCCCCGCCCCGCAGCTCGCGTCGTGCAGGACGTGACAAATGGAAGTAGCA
CGTCTCACTAGTCTCGTGCAGATGGACAGCACCGCTGAGCAATGGAAGCGGGTAGGCCTTTGGGGCAGCG
GCCAATAGCAGCTTTGCTCCTTCGCTTTCTGGGCTCAGAGGCTGGGAAGGGGTGGGTCCGGGGGCGGGCT
CAGGGGCGGGCTCAGGGGCGGGGCGGGCGCCCGAAGGTCCTCCGGAGGCCCGGCATTCTGCACGCTTCAA
AAGCGCACGTCTGCCGCGCTGTTCTCCTCTTCCTCATCTCCGGGCCTTTCGACCTGCAGCCCAAGCTTAC
CATGACCGAGTACAAGCCCACGGTGCGCCTCGCCACCCGCGACGACGTCCCCAGGGCCGTACGCACCCTC
GCCGCCGCGTTCGCCGACTACCCCGCCACGCGCCACACCGTCGATCCGGACCGCCACATCGAGCGGGTCA
CCGAGCTGCAAGAACTCTTCCTCACGCGCGTCGGGCTCGACATCGGCAAGGTGTGGGTCGCGGACGACGG
CGCCGCGGTGGCGGTCTGGACCACGCCGGAGAGCGTCGAAGCGGGGGCGGTGTTCGCCGAGATCGGCCCG
CGCATGGCCGAGTTGAGCGGTTCCCGGCTGGCCGCGCAGCAACAGATGGAAGGCCTCCTGGCGCCGCACC
GGCCCAAGGAGCCCGCGTGGTTCCTGGCCACCGTCGGCGTCTCGCCCGACCACCAGGGCAAGGGTCTGGG
CAGCGCCGTCGTGCTCCCCGGAGTGGAGGCGGCCGAGCGCGCCGGGGTGCCCGCCTTCCTGGAGACCTCC
GCGCCCCGCAACCTCCCCTTCTACGAGCGGCTCGGCTTCACCGTCACCGCCGACGTCGAGGTGCCCGAAG
GACCGCGCACCTGGTGCATGACCCGCAAGCCCGGTGCCTGACCGCGTCTGGAACAATCAACCTCTGGATT
ACAAAATTTGTGAAAGATTGACTGGTATTCTTAACTATGTTGCTCCTTTTACGCTATGTGGATACGCTGC
TTTAATGCCTTTGTATCATGCTATTGCTTCCCGTATGGCTTTCATTTTCTCCTCCTTGTATAAATCCTGG
TTGCTGTCTCTTTATGAGGAGTTGTGGCCCGTTGTCAGGCAACGTGGCGTGGTGTGCACTGTGTTTGCTG
ACGCAACCCCCACTGGTTGGGGCATTGCCACCACCTGTCAGCTCCTTTCCGGGACTTTCGCTTTCCCCCT
CCCTATTGCCACGGCGGAACTCATCGCCGCCTGCCTTGCCCGCTGCTGGACAGGGGCTCGGCTGTTGGGC
ACTGACAATTCCGTGGTGTTGTCGGGGAAGCTGACGTCCTTTCCATGGCTGCTCGCCTGTGTTGCCACCT
GGATTCTGCGCGGGACGTCCTTCTGCTACGTCCCTTCGGCCCTCAATCCAGCGGACCTTCCTTCCCGCGG
CCTGCTGCCGGCTCTGCGGCCTCTTCCGCGTCTTCGCCTTCGCCCTCAGACGAGTCGGATCTCCCTTTGG
GCCGCCTCCCCGCCTGGAATTAATTCTGCAGTCGAGACCTAGAAAAACATGGAGCAATCACAAGTAGCAA
TACAGCAGCTACCAATGCTGATTGTGCCTGGCTAGAAGCACAAGAGGAGGAGGAGGTGGGTTTTCCAGTC
ACACCTCAGGTACCTTTAAGACCAATGACTTACAAGGCAGCTGTAGATCTTAGCCACTTTTTAAAAGAAA
AGAGGGGACTGGAAGGGCTAATTCACTCCCAACGAAGACAAGATATCCTTGATCTGTGGATCTACCACAC
ACAAGGCTACTTCCCTGATTAGCAGAACTACACACCAGGGCCAGGGGTCAGATATCCACTGACCTTTGGA
TGGTGCTACAAGCTAGTACCAGTTGAGCCAGATAAGGTAGAAGAGGCCAATAAAGGAGAGAACACCAGCT
TGTTACACCCTGTGAGCCTGCATGGGATGGATGACCCGGAGAGAGAAGTGTTAGAGTGGAGGTTTGACAG
CCGCCTAGCATTTCATCACGTGGCCCGAGAGCTGCATCCGGAGTACTTCAAGAACTGCTGATATCGAGCT
TGCTACAAGGGACTTTCCGCTGGGGACTTTCCAGGGAGGCGTGGCCTGGGCGGGACTGGGGAGTGGCGAG
CCCTCAGATCCTGCATATAAGCAGCTGCTTTTTGCCTGTACTGGGTCTCTCTGGTTAGACCAGATCTGAG
CCTGGGAGCTCTCTGGCTAACTAGGGAACCCACTGCTTAAGCCTCAATAAAGCTTGCCTTGAGTGCTTCA
AGTAGTGTGTGCCCGTCTGTTGTGTGACTCTGGTAACTAGAGATCCCTCAGACCCTTTTAGTCAGTGTGG
AAAATCTCTAGCAGTAGTAGTTCATGTCATCTTATTATTCAGTATTTATAACTTGCAAAGAAATGAATAT
CAGAGAGTGAGAGGCCTTGACATTGCTAGCGTTTTACCGTCGACCTCTAGCTAGAGCTTGGCGTAATCAT
GGTCATAGCTGTTTCCTGTGTGAAATTGTTATCCGCTCACAATTCCACACAACATACGAGCCGGAAGCAT
AAAGTGTAAAGCCTGGGGTGCCTAATGAGTGAGCTAACTCACATTAATTGCGTTGCGCTCACTGCCCGCT
TTCCAGTCGGGAAACCTGTCGTGCCAGCTGCATTAATGAATCGGCCAACGCGCGGGGAGAGGCGGTTTGC
GTATTGGGCGCTCTTCCGCTTCCTCGCTCACTGACTCGCTGCGCTCGGTCGTTCGGCTGCGGCGAGCGGT
ATCAGCTCACTCAAAGGCGGTAATACGGTTATCCACAGAATCAGGGGATAACGCAGGAAAGAACATGTGA
GCAAAAGGCCAGCAAAAGGCCAGGAACCGTAAAAAGGCCGCGTTGCTGGCGTTTTTCCATAGGCTCCGCC
CCCCTGACGAGCATCACAAAAATCGACGCTCAAGTCAGAGGTGGCGAAACCCGACAGGACTATAAAGATA
CCAGGCGTTTCCCCCTGGAAGCTCCCTCGTGCGCTCTCCTGTTCCGACCCTGCCGCTTACCGGATACCTG
TCCGCCTTTCTCCCTTCGGGAAGCGTGGCGCTTTCTCATAGCTCACGCTGTAGGTATCTCAGTTCGGTGT
AGGTCGTTCGCTCCAAGCTGGGCTGTGTGCACGAACCCCCCGTTCAGCCCGACCGCTGCGCCTTATCCGG
TAACTATCGTCTTGAGTCCAACCCGGTAAGACACGACTTATCGCCACTGGCAGCAGCCACTGGTAACAGG
ATTAGCAGAGCGAGGTATGTAGGCGGTGCTACAGAGTTCTTGAAGTGGTGGCCTAACTACGGCTACACTA
GAAGAACAGTATTTGGTATCTGCGCTCTGCTGAAGCCAGTTACCTTCGGAAAAAGAGTTGGTAGCTCTTG
ATCCGGCAAACAAACCACCGCTGGTAGCGGTGGTTTTTTTGTTTGCAAGCAGCAGATTACGCGCAGAAAA
AAAGGATCTCAAGAAGATCCTTTGATCTTTTCTACGGGGTCTGACGCTCAGTGGAACGAAAACTCACGTT
AAGGGATTTTGGTCATGAGATTATCAAAAAGGATCTTCACCTAGATCCTTTTAAATTAAAAATGAAGTTT
TAAATCAATCTAAAGTATATATGAGTAAACTTGGTCTGACAGTTACCAATGCTTAATCAGTGAGGCACCT
ATCTCAGCGATCTGTCTATTTCGTTCATCCATAGTTGCCTGACTCCCCGTCGTGTAGATAACTACGATAC
GGGAGGGCTTACCATCTGGCCCCAGTGCTGCAATGATACCGCGAGACCCACGCTCACCGGCTCCAGATTT
ATCAGCAATAAACCAGCCAGCCGGAAGGGCCGAGCGCAGAAGTGGTCCTGCAACTTTATCCGCCTCCATC
CAGTCTATTAATTGTTGCCGGGAAGCTAGAGTAAGTAGTTCGCCAGTTAATAGTTTGCGCAACGTTGTTG
CCATTGCTACAGGCATCGTGGTGTCACGCTCGTCGTTTGGTATGGCTTCATTCAGCTCCGGTTCCCAACG
ATCAAGGCGAGTTACATGATCCCCCATGTTGTGCAAAAAAGCGGTTAGCTCCTTCGGTCCTCCGATCGTT
GTCAGAAGTAAGTTGGCCGCAGTGTTATCACTCATGGTTATGGCAGCACTGCATAATTCTCTTACTGTCA
TGCCATCCGTAAGATGCTTTTCTGTGACTGGTGAGTACTCAACCAAGTCATTCTGAGAATAGTGTATGCG
GCGACCGAGTTGCTCTTGCCCGGCGTCAATACGGGATAATACCGCGCCACATAGCAGAACTTTAAAAGTG
CTCATCATTGGAAAACGTTCTTCGGGGCGAAAACTCTCAAGGATCTTACCGCTGTTGAGATCCAGTTCGA
TGTAACCCACTCGTGCACCCAACTGATCTTCAGCATCTTTTACTTTCACCAGCGTTTCTGGGTGAGCAAA
AACAGGAAGGCAAAATGCCGCAAAAAAGGGAATAAGGGCGACACGGAAATGTTGAATACTCATACTCTTC
CTTTTTCAATATTATTGAAGCATTTATCAGGGTTATTGTCTCATGAGCGGATACATATTTGAATGTATTT
AGAAAAATAAACAAATAGGGGTTCCGCGCACATTTCCCCGAAAAGTGCCACCTGACGTCGACGGATCGGG
AGATCAACTTGTTTATTGCAGCTTATAATGGTTACAAATAAAGCAATAGCATCACAAATTTCACAAATAA
AGCATTTTTTTCACTGCATTCTAGTTGTGGTTTGTCCAAACTCATCAATGTATCTTATCATGTCTGGATC
AACTGGATAACTCAAGCTAACCAAAATCATCCCAAACTTCCCACCCCATACCCTATTACCACTGCCAATT
ACCTGTGGTTTCATTTACTCTAAACCTGTGATTCCTCTGAATTATTTTCATTTTAAAGAAATTGTATTTG
TTAAATATGTACTACAAACTTAGTAGT
Features (pLannotate 1.2.2; 26 found; start..end, strand, type, name):
    377..634     +  LTR            5' LTR (truncated): truncated 5' long terminal repeat (LTR) from HIV-1
    681..806     +  misc_feature   HIV-1 Ψ: packaging signal of human immunodeficiency virus type 1
    790..1128    +  CDS            HIV-1 gag (fragment): gag protein from human immunodeficiency virus 1; gag
   1303..1536    +  misc_feature   RRE: The Rev response element (RRE) of HIV-1 allows for Rev-dependent mRNA export from the nucleus to the cytoplasm.
   1913..2013    +  CDS            Rev (fragment): human immunodeficiency virus 1 (HIV-1) Rev protein; rev; enhances nuclear export of unspliced and incompletely spliced viral mRNAs
   2028..2143    +  misc_feature   cPPT/CTS: central polypurine tract and central termination sequence of HIV-1 (lacking the first T)
   2201..2504    +  enhancer       CMV enhancer: human cytomegalovirus immediate early enhancer
   2505..2708    +  promoter       CMV promoter: human cytomegalovirus (CMV) immediate early promoter
   2793..2819    +  misc_feature   MCS (fragment): multiple cloning site
   2827..3501    +  CDS            mRFP1: mRFP1 is a basic (constitutively fluorescent) red fluorescent protein published in 2002, derived from Discosoma sp.. It is reported to be a somewhat slowly-maturing monomer with low acid sensitivity.
   3508..3537    +  misc_feature   MCS (fragment): multiple cloning site
   3538..5832    +  CDS            SEC23A: SC23A_HUMAN - Experimental evidence at protein level: Swiss-Prot protein existence level 1. Component of the coat protein complex II (COPII) which promotes the formation of transport vesicles from the endoplasmic reticulum (ER). The coat has two main functions, the physical deformation of the endoplasmic reticulum membrane into vesicles and the selection of cargo molecules for their transport to the Golgi complex. Required for the translocation of insulin-induced glucose transporter SLC2A4/GLUT4 to the cell membrane (By similarity). From Homo sapiens (Human).
   5852..6351    +  promoter       PGK promoter: mouse phosphoglycerate kinase 1 promoter
   6372..6971    +  CDS            PuroR: puromycin N-acetyltransferase; pac from Streptomyces alboniger; confers resistance to puromycin
   6985..7573    +  misc_feature   WPRE: woodchuck hepatitis virus posttranscriptional regulatory element
   7590..8108    +  CDS            nef (fragment): NEF_HV1BR - Experimental evidence at protein level: Swiss-Prot protein existence level 1. Extracellular Nef protein targets CD4(+) T-lymphocytes for apoptosis by interacting with CXCR4 surface receptors (PubMed:14990729). From Human immunodeficiency virus type 1 group M subtype B (isolate BRU/LAI) (HIV-1).
   8156..8413    +  LTR            5' LTR (truncated): truncated 5' long terminal repeat (LTR) from HIV-1
   8564..8586    -  protein_bind   lac operator (fragment): The lac repressor binds to the lac operator to inhibit transcription in E. coli. This inhibition can be relieved by adding lactose or isopropyl-β-D-thiogalactopyranoside (IPTG). lac repressor encoded by lacI
   8590..8620    -  promoter       lac promoter: promoter for the E. coli lac operon
   8635..8656    -  protein_bind   CAP binding site: CAP binding activates transcription in the presence of cAMP. E. coli catabolite activator protein
   8669..8761    -  CDS            lacI (fragment): lac repressor; lacI; The lac repressor binds to the lac operator to inhibit transcription in E. coli. This inhibition can be relieved by adding lactose or isopropyl-β-D-thiogalactopyranoside (IPTG).
   8944..9532    -  rep_origin     ori: high-copy-number ColE1/pMB1/pBR322/pUC origin of replication
   9703..10563   -  CDS            AmpR: β-lactamase; bla; confers resistance to ampicillin, carbenicillin, and related antibiotics
  10564..10668   -  promoter       AmpR promoter: bla
  10716..10850   +  polyA_signal   SV40 poly(A) signal: SV40 polyadenylation signal
  11017..329     +  CDS            nef (fragment) (across the origin): NEF_HV1BR - Experimental evidence at protein level: Swiss-Prot protein existence level 1. Extracellular Nef protein targets CD4(+) T-lymphocytes for apoptosis by interacting with CXCR4 surface receptors (PubMed:14990729). From Human immunodeficiency virus type 1 group M subtype B (isolate BRU/LAI) (HIV-1).
