[The description below was written by a language model from this plasmid's Addgene catalogue record and pLannotate feature annotations shown in this document.]
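Description:
pLVX-Puro-mRuby-Sec23A is an HIV-1-based lentiviral expression plasmid of about 11 kb, built on the commercial pLVX-Puro backbone for stable expression of a red fluorescent fusion of human Sec23A in mammalian cells. It is maintained in E. coli through a high-copy ColE1/pUC-type origin and an ampicillin resistance gene. The recorded host is a recombination-deficient strain, as is usual for plasmids carrying repeated LTR sequences. The viral portion contains the LTRs flanking the transfer cassette, the Ψ packaging signal with an adjoining gag fragment, the Rev response element for Rev-dependent nuclear export of the genomic RNA, and the cPPT/CTS element, which aids nuclear import of the reverse-transcribed genome. A WPRE sits upstream of the 3' LTR and enhances transcript accumulation and expression.

The payload is driven by the CMV immediate-early enhancer and promoter. It encodes a codon-adapted, synthetic mRuby joined through a short stretch of residual polylinker to the N terminus of SEC23A, a component of the COPII coat that forms transport vesicles at the endoplasmic reticulum. The automated annotation labels the fluorescent protein ORF as mRFP1, but the catalogue entry and depositor comments identify it as mRuby, so this label is probably a misassignment by the annotation tool. Downstream, a mouse PGK promoter drives puromycin N-acetyltransferase, allowing selection of transduced or transfected cells. The associated publication concerns Sec16A and vesicle budding sites on the ER at mitotic exit, which suggests use for live-cell imaging of COPII-marked ER exit sites.
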