Addgene plasmid #36158: pLVX-Puro-mRuby-Sec23A
Depositing lab: David Stephens. Depositing organization: University of Bristol. Publication: Sec16A defines the site for vesicle budding from the endoplasmic reticulum on exit from mitosis. Hughes H, Stephens DJ. J Cell Sci. 2010 Dec 1;123(Pt 23):4032-8. Epub 2010 Nov 2. 10.1242/jcs.076000 PubMed 21045114.
Backbone
  Vector backbone: pLVX-Puro
  Backbone manufacturer: Clontech
  Vector type: Mammalian Expression, Lentiviral
  Selectable markers: Puromycin
Growth in bacteria
  Bacterial resistance: Ampicillin, 100 μg/mL
  Growth temperature: 37°C
  Growth strain: Stbl3
  Copy number: High Copy
Gene/Insert
  Gene/Insert name: Sec23A
  Species: H. sapiens (human)
  Entrez Gene: SEC23A (a.k.a. CLSD, hSec23A)
  Promoter: CMV
  Tag / fusion protein: mRuby (N terminal on insert)
  Cloning method: Restriction Enzyme; 5′ cloning site Sal1 (destroyed during cloning); 3′ cloning site Xba1 (not destroyed)
  Sequencing primers: 5′ CMV; 3′ unknown
Resource information
  A portion of this plasmid was derived from a plasmid made by: mRuby was synthesized to our requirements by Eurofins MWG
Terms and licenses: Academic/Nonprofit Terms; Industry Terms: Not Available to Industry
Depositor comments: The cDNA sequence encoding mRuby (Kredel et al., 2009) underwent codon usage adaptation before gene synthesis (MWG Eurofins) and cloning into pBluescript II SK(+). mRuby was excised with SalI-EcoRI for insertion into pLVX-Puro (Clontech) to generate pLVX-Puro–mRuby. A cDNA encoding human Sec23A was amplified by PCR, gel purified and subcloned via pGEM-T vector (excised with ApaI-XbaI) and cloned into pLVX-Puro–mRuby.
How to cite: pLVX-Puro-mRuby-Sec23A was a gift from David Stephens (Addgene plasmid # 36158 ; http://n2t.net/addgene:36158 ; RRID:Addgene_36158)
