>Addgene plasmid #36158 | pLVX-Puro-mRuby-Sec23A | addgene partial sequence | sequence record 117175 | CMV-F 5'-CGCAAATGGGCGGTAGGCGTG-3'
TCAGATCGCCTGGAGACGCCATCCACGCTGTTTTGACCTCCATAGAAGACACCGACTCTACTAGAGGATC
GCTAGCGCTACCGGACTCAGATCTCGACGCCACCATGGCCTCCTCTGAAGACGTGATCAAAGAGTTCATG
CGCTTCAAGGTCAAAATGGAGGGGTCAGTGAATGGGCACGAGTTTGAGATAGAAGGCGAAGGAGAAGGAA
GACCCTATGAGGGTACCCAAACAGCGAAGCTCAAAGTCACCAAGGGCGGACCATTACCCTTTAGCTGGGA
CATCCTCAGCCCACAGTTTCAGTATGGCTCAAAAGCCTACGTGAAACACCCTGCAGACATACCGGACTAT
CTGAAACTGAGCTTTCCCGAAGGGTTCAAATGGGAGAGGTTCATGAACTTCGAAGATGGCGGCGTTGTTA
CTGTCACTCAAGATTCCACACTTCAGGATGGAGAGTTCATCTACAAGGTGAAATTGAGAGGGACGAACTT
TCCCAGTGATGGCCCTGTAATGCAGAAGAAAACCATGGGTTGGGAAGCCAGTACAGAACGGATGTATCCA
GAGGATGGTGCTCTGAAAGGGGAGATCAAGATGCGACT
