>Addgene plasmid #36158 | pLVX-Puro-mRuby-Sec23A | addgene partial sequence | sequence record 117177 | MSCV-rev 5'-CAGCGGGGCTGCTAAAGCGCATGC-3'
TTATCTAGATTAAGCAGCACTGGACACAGCAAGTTTTCTTCAAGTGATCCATAAACACTTGTAAACATAA
CATCATCTGTAAGAATAGGTGCTCCAGACTCCTGCCCCCAGGCATACATATTATTATGAGTCTGTGAAGG
GTTGACTTTTGAAAGGAGGAAACGGGCCTGGCTGCCTCCATGTTCAGTGTCAATGTATCTTGGCATTGGA
AATCTGGAGTGAAGAATTTCCTGTGCATCATCCACTGGGGCTTGCAGAAGGTGGCGGAAATTTTCATACT
CAGGCATATCCTGGTATCCTGACTTCCGCCACTGTGCTATGGTCTCACCATGATAAATCAAAATCTGGAA
GAATGTGTCCATGAGAAGAATACGATCTGCAAGAATGCTACTGCTATCAAGAAGAACCGGCTCTGGTGGT
CCACTAAAAGAATACGCATACAGGATAGGCTGAATCATAATTAGAGACTGGGTCAGATCTTGACGCATAA
AATGGTGACGATAATATGAACTCTCATCAGGACTATTGTTAAAAACTTGCAGGAAAGAAGATCTTCTTAA
ATGAAACATAAACTGTGGATAAAGGGAGAAAGTTTCTGAAAATCTGAAGGAACTTGGGTCATCTTTATGA
TATTCTCC
